>Addgene plasmid #55159 | mCherry-Vinculin-23 | addgene full sequence | sequence record 220874 | Addgene NGS Result
CGTTACATAACTTACGGTAAATGGCCCGCCTGGCTGACCGCCCAACGACCCCCGCCCATTGACGTCAATA
ATGACGTATGTTCCCATAGTAACGCCAATAGGGACTTTCCATTGACGTCAATGGGTGGAGTATTTACGGT
AAACTGCCCACTTGGCAGTACATCAAGTGTATCATATGCCAAGTACGCCCCCTATTGACGTCAATGACGG
TAAATGGCCCGCCTGGCATTATGCCCAGTACATGACCTTATGGGACTTTCCTACTTGGCAGTACATCTAC
GTATTAGTCATCGCTATTACCATGGTGATGCGGTTTTGGCAGTACATCAATGGGCGTGGATAGCGGTTTG
ACTCACGGGGATTTCCAAGTCTCCACCCCATTGACGTCAATGGGAGTTTGTTTTGGCACCAAAATCAACG
GGACTTTCCAAAATGTCGTAACAACTCCGCCCCATTGACGCAAATGGGCGGTAGGCGTGTACGGTGGGAG
GTCTATATAAGCAGAGCTGGTTTAGTGAACCGTCAGATCCGCTAGCGCTACCGGTCGCCACCATGGTGAG
CAAGGGCGAGGAGGATAACATGGCCATCATCAAGGAGTTCATGCGCTTCAAGGTGCACATGGAGGGCTCC
GTGAACGGCCACGAGTTCGAGATCGAGGGCGAGGGCGAGGGCCGCCCCTACGAGGGCACCCAGACCGCCA
AGCTGAAGGTGACCAAGGGTGGCCCCCTGCCCTTCGCCTGGGACATCCTGTCCCCTCAGTTCATGTACGG
CTCCAAGGCCTACGTGAAGCACCCCGCCGACATCCCCGACTACTTGAAGCTGTCCTTCCCCGAGGGCTTC
AAGTGGGAGCGCGTGATGAACTTCGAGGACGGCGGCGTGGTGACCGTGACCCAGGACTCCTCCCTGCAGG
ACGGCGAGTTCATCTACAAGGTGAAGCTGCGCGGCACCAACTTCCCCTCCGACGGCCCCGTAATGCAGAA
GAAGACCATGGGCTGGGAGGCCTCCTCCGAGCGGATGTACCCCGAGGACGGCGCCCTGAAGGGCGAGATC
AAGCAGAGGCTGAAGCTGAAGGACGGCGGCCACTACGACGCTGAGGTCAAGACCACCTACAAGGCCAAGA
AGCCCGTGCAGCTGCCCGGCGCCTACAACGTCAACATCAAGTTGGACATCACCTCCCACAACGAGGACTA
CACCATCGTGGAACAGTACGAACGCGCCGAGGGCCGCCACTCCACCGGCGGCATGGACGAGCTGTACAAG
TCCGGACTCAGATCTCGAGCTCAAGCTTCGAATTCGGGAAACTCGAGAACAAAGCTTGAAAACGGCCGCA
TGCCAGTGTTTCATACGCGCACGATCGAGAGCATCCTGGAGCCGGTGGCACAGCAGATCTCCCACCTGGT
GATAATGCACGAGGAGGGCGAGGTGGACGGCAAAGCCATTCCTGACCTCACCGCGCCCGTGGCCGCCGTG
CAGGCGGCCGTCAGCAACCTCGTCCGGGTTGGAAAAGAGACTGTTCAAACCACTGAGGATCAGATTTTGA
AGAGAGATATGCCACCAGCATTTATTAAGGTTGAGAATGCTTGCACCAAGCTTGTCCAGGCAGCTCAGAT
GCTTCAGTCAGACCCTTACTCAGTGCCTGCTCGAGATTATCTAATTGATGGGTCAAGGGGCATCCTCTCT
GGAACATCAGACCTGCTCCTTACCTTCGATGAGGCTGAGGTCCGTAAAATTATTAGAGTTTGCAAAGGAA
TTTTGGAATATCTTACAGTGGCAGAGGTGGTGGAGACTATGGAAGATTTGGTCACTTACACAAAGAATCT
TGGGCCAGGAATGACTAAGATGGCCAAGATGATTGACGAGAGACAGCAGGAGCTCACTCACCAGGAGCAC
CGAGTGATGTTGGTGAACTCGATGAACACCGTGAAAGAGTTGCTGCCAGTTCTCATTTCAGCTATGAAGA
TTTTTGTAACAACTAAAAACTCAAAAAACCAAGGCATAGAGGAAGCTTTAAAAAATCGCAATTTTACTCT
AGAAAAAATGAGTGCTGAAATTAATGAGATAATTCGTGTGTTACAACTCACCTCTTGGGATGAAGATGCC
TGGGCCAGCAAGGACACTGAAGCCATGAAGAGAGCATTGGCCTCCATAGACTCCAAACTGAACCAGGCCA
AAGGTTGGCTCCGTGACCCTAGTGCCTCCCCAGGGGATGCTGGTGAGCAGGCCATCAGACAGATCTTAGA
TGAAGCTGGAAAAGTTGGTGAACTCTGTGCAGGCAAAGAACGCAGGGAGATTCTGGGAACTTGCAAAATG
CTAGGGCAGATGACTGATCAAGTGGCTGACCTCCGTGCCAGAGGACAAGGATCCTCACCGGTGGCCATGC
AGAAAGCTCAGCAGGTATCTCAGGGTCTGGATGTGCTCACAGCAAAAGTGGAAAATGCAGCTCGCAAGCT
GGAAGCCATGACCAACTCAAAGCAGAGCATTGCAAAGAAGATCGATGCTGCTCAGAACTGGCTTGCAGAT
CCAAATGGTGGACCGGAAGGAGAAGAGCAGATTCGAGGTGCTTTGGCTGAAGCTCGGAAAATAGCAGAAT
TATGTGATGATCCTAAAGAAAGAGATGACATTCTACGTTCCCTTGGGGAAATATCTGCTCTGACTTCTAA
ATTAGCAGATCTACGAAGACAGGGGAAAGGAGATTCTCCAGAGGCTCGAGCCTTGGCCAAACAGGTGGCC
ACGGCCCTGCAGAACCTGCAGACCAAAACCAACCGGGCTGTGGCCAACAGCAGACCGGCCAAAGCAGCTG
TACACCTTGAGGGCAAGATTGAGCAAGCACAGCGGTGGATTGATAATCCCACAGTGGATGACCGTGGAGT
CGGTCAGGCTGCCATCCGGGGGCTTGTGGCCGAAGGGCATCGTCTGGCTAATGTTATGATGGGGCCTTAT
CGGCAAGATCTTCTCGCCAAGTGTGACCGAGTGGACCAGCTGACAGCCCAGCTGGCTGACCTGGCTGCCA
GAGGGGAAGGGGAGAGTCCTCAGGCACGAGCACTTGCATCTCAGCTCCAAGACTCCTTAAAGGATCTAAA
AGCTCGGATGCAGGAGGCCATGACTCAGGAAGTGTCAGATGTTTTCAGCGATACCACAACTCCCATCAAG
CTGTTGGCAGTGGCAGCCACGGCGCCTCCTGATGCGCCTAACAGGGAAGAGGTATTTGATGAGAGGGCAG
CTAACTTTGAAAACCATTCAGGAAAGCTTGGTGCTACGGCCGAGAAGGCGGCTGCGGTTGGTACTGCTAA
TAAATCAACAGTGGAAGGCATTCAGGCCTCAGTGAAGACGGCCCGAGAACTCACACCCCAGGTGGTCTCG
GCTGCTCGTATCTTACTTAGGAACCCTGGAAATCAAGCTGCTTATGAACATTTTGAGACCATGAAGAACC
AGTGGATCGATAATGTTGAAAAAATGACAGGGCTGGTGGACGAAGCCATTGATACCAAATCTCTGTTGGA
TGCTTCAGAAGAAGCAATTAAAAAAGACCTGGACAAGTGCAAGGTAGCTATGGCCAACATTCAGCCTCAG
ATGCTGGTTGCTGGGGCAACCAGTATTGCTCGTCGGGCCAACCGGATCCTGCTGGTGGCTAAGAGGGAGG
TGGAAAATTCCGAGGATCCCAAGTTCCGTGAGGCTGTGAAAGCTGCCTCTGATGAATTGAGCAAAACCAT
CTCCCCGATGGTGATGGATGCAAAAGCTGTGGCTGGAAACATTTCCGACCCTGGACTGCAAAAGAGCTTC
CTGGACTCAGGATATCGGATCCTGGGAGCTGTGGCCAAGGTCAGAGAAGCCTTCCAACCTCAGGAGCCTG
ACTTCCCGCCGCCTCCACCAGACCTTGAACAACTCCGACTAACAGATGAGCTTGCTCCTCCCAAACCACC
TCTGCCTGAAGGTGAGGTCCCTCCACCTAGGCCTCCACCACCAGAGGAAAAGGATGAAGAGTTCCCTGAG
CAGAAGGCCGGGGAGGTGATTAACCAGCCAATGATGATGGCTGCCAGACAGCTCCATGATGAAGCTCGCA
AATGGTCCAGCAAGGGCAATGACATCATTGCAGCAGCCAAGCGCATGGCTCTGCTGATGGCTGAGATGTC
TCGGCTGGTAAGAGGGGGCAGTGGTACCAAGCGGGCACTCATTCAGTGTGCCAAGGACATCGCCAAGGCC
TCAGATGAGGTGACTCGGTTGGCCAAGGAGGTTGCCAAGCAGTGCACAGATAAACGGATTAGAACCAACC
TCTTACAGGTATGTGAGCGAATCCCAACCATAAGCACCCAGCTCAAAATCCTGTCCACAGTGAAGGCCAC
CATGCTGGGCCGGACCAACATCAGTGATGAGGAGTCTGAGCAGGCCACAGAGATGCTGGTTCACAATGCC
CAGAACCTCATGCAGTCTGTGAAGGAGACTGTGCGGGAAGCTGAAGCTGCTTCAATCAAAATTCGAACAG
ATGCTGGATTTACACTGCGCTGGGTTAGAAAGACTCCCTGGTACCAGTAGGCGGCCGCGACTCTAGATCA
TAATCAGCCATACCACATTTGTAGAGGTTTTACTTGCTTTAAAAAACCTCCCACACCTCCCCCTGAACCT
GAAACATAAAATGAATGCAATTGTTGTTGTTAACTTGTTTATTGCAGCTTATAATGGTTACAAATAAAGC
AATAGCATCACAAATTTCACAAATAAAGCATTTTTTTCACTGCATTCTAGTTGTGGTTTGTCCAAACTCA
TCAATGTATCTTAAGGCGTAAATTGTAAGCGTTAATATTTTGTTAAAATTCGCGTTAAATTTTTGTTAAA
TCAGCTCATTTTTTAACCAATAGGCCGAAATCGGCAAAATCCCTTATAAATCAAAAGAATAGACCGAGAT
AGGGT
[37 nt withheld, positions 4906-4942]
AAAGAACGTGGACTCCAACGTCAAAGG
[49 nt withheld, positions 4970-5018]
T
[91 nt withheld, positions 5020-5110]
G
[124 nt withheld, positions 5112-5235]
CAGGTGGCACTTTTCGGGGAAATGTGCGCGGAACCCCTATTTGTTTATTTTTCTAAATACATTCAAATAT
GTATCCGCTCATGAGACAATAACCCTGATAAATGCTTCAATAATATTGAAAAAGGAAGAGTCCTGAGGCG
GAAAGAACCAGCTGTGGAATGTGTGTCAGTTAGGGTGTGGAAAGTCCCCAGGCTCCCCAGCAGGCAGAAG
TATGCAAAGCATGCATCTCAATTAGTCAGCAACCAGGTGTGGAAAGTCCCCAGGCTCCCCAGCAGGCAGA
AGTATGCAAAGCATGCATCTCAATTAGTCAGCAACCATAGTCCCGCCCCTAACTCCGCCCATCCCGCCCC
TAACTCCGCCCAGTTCCGCCCATTCTCCGCCCCATGGCTGACTAATTTTTTTTATTTATGCAGAGGCCGA
GGCCGCCTCGGCCTCTGAGCTATTCCAGAAGTAGTGAGGAGGCTTTTTTGGAGGCCTAGGCTTTTGCAAA
GATCATCAAGAGACAGGATGAGGATCGTTTCGCATGATTGAACAAGATGGATTGCACGCAGGTTCTCCGG
CCGCTTGGGTGGAGAGGCTATTCGGCTATGACTGGGCACAACAGACAATCGGCTGCTCTGATGCCGCCGT
GTTCCGGCTGTCAGCGCAGGGGCGCCCGGTTCTTTTTGTCAAGACCGACCTGTCCGGTGCCCTGAATGAA
CTGCAAGACGAGGCAGCGCGGCTATCGTGGCTGGCCACGACGGGCGTTCCTTGCGCAGCTGTGCTCGACG
TTGTCACTGAAGCGGGAAGGGACTGGCTGCTATTGGGCGAAGTGCCGGGGCAGGATCTCCTGTCATCTCA
CCTTGCTCCTGCCGAGAAAGTATCCATCATGGCTGATGCAATGCGGCGGCTGCATACGCTTGATCCGGCT
ACCTGCCCATTCGACCACCAAGCGAAACATCGCATCGAGCGAGCACGTACTCGGATGGAAGCCGGTCTTG
TCGATCAGGATGATCTGGACGAAGAGCATCAGGGGCTCGCGCCAGCCGAACTGTTCGCCAGGCTCAAGGC
GAGCATGCCCGACGGCGAGGATCTCGTCGTGACCCATGGCGATGCCTGCTTGCCGAATATCATGGTGGAA
AATGGCCGCTTTTCTGGATTCATCGACTGTGGCCGGCTGGGTGTGGCGGACCGCTATCAGGACATAGCGT
TGGCTACCCGTGATATTGCTGAAGAGCTTGGCGGCGAATGGGCTGACCGCTTCCTCGTGCTTTACGGTAT
CGCCGCTCCCGATTCGCAGCGCATCGCCTTCTATCGCCTTCTTGACGAGTTCTTCTGAGCGGGACTCTGG
GGTTCGAAATGACCGACCAAGCGACGCCCAACCTGCCATCACGAGATTTCGATTCCACCGCCGCCTTCTA
TGAAAGGTTGGGCTTCGGAATCGTTTTCCGGGACGCCGGCTGGATGATCCTCCAGCGCGGGGATCTCATG
CTGGAGTTCTTCGCCCACCCTAGGGGGAGGCTAACTGAAACACGGAAGGAGACAATACCGGAAGGAACCC
GCGCTATGACGGCAATAAAAAGACAGAATAAAACGCACGGTGTTGGGTCGTTTGTTCATAAACGCGGGGT
TCGGTCCCAGGGCTGGCACTCTGTCGATACCCCACCGAGACCCCATTGGGGCCAATACGCCCGCGTTTCT
TCCTTTTCCCCACCCCACCCCCCAAGTTCGGGTGAAGGCCCAGGGCTCGCAGCCAACGTCGGGGCGGCAG
GCCCTGCCATAGCCTCAGGTTACTCATATATACTTTAGATTGATTTAAAACTTCATTTTTAATTTAAAAG
GATCTAGGTGAAGATCCTTTTTGATAATCTCATGACCAAAATCCCTTAACGTGAGTTTTCGTTCCACTGA
GCGTCAGACCCCGTAGAAAAGATCAAAGGATCTTCTTGAGATCCTTTTTTTCTGCGCGTAATCTGCTGCT
TGCAAACAAAAAAACCACCGCTACCAGCGGTGGTTTGTTTGCCGGATCAAGAGCTACCAACTCTTTTTCC
GAAGGTAACTGGCTTCAGCAGAGCGCAGATACCAAATACTGTTCTTCTAGTGTAGCCGTAGTTAGGCCAC
CACTTCAAGAACTCTGTAGCACCGCCTACATACCTCGCTCTGCTAATCCTGTTACCAGTGGCTGCTGCCA
GTGGCGATAAGTCGTGTCTTACCGGGTTGGACTCAAGACGATAGTTACCGGATAAGGCGCAGCGGTCGGG
CTGAACGGGGGGTTCGTGCACACAGCCCAGCTTGGAGCGAACGACCTACACCGAACTGAGATACCTACAG
CGTGAGCTATGAGAAAGCGCCACGCTTCCCGAAGGGAGAAAGGCGGACAGGTATCCGGTAAGCGGCAGGG
TCGGAACAGGAGAGCGCACGAGGGAGCTTCCAGGGGGAAACGCCTGGTATCTTTATAGTCCTGTCGGGTT
TCGCCACCTCTGACTTGAGCGTCGATTTTTGTGATGCTCGTCAGGGGGGCGGAGCCTATGGAAAAACGCC
AGCAACGCGGCCTTTTTACGGTTCCTGGCCTTTTGCTGGCCTTTTGCTCACATGTTCTTTCCTGCGTTAT
CCCCTGATTCTGTGGATAACCGTATTACCGCCATGCATTAGTTATTAATAGTAATCAATTACGGGGTCAT
TAGTTCATAGCCCATATATGGAGTTCCG
Features (pLannotate 1.2.2; 16 found; start..end, strand, type, name):
      1..304     +  enhancer       CMV enhancer: human cytomegalovirus immediate early enhancer
    305..508     +  promoter       CMV promoter: human cytomegalovirus (CMV) immediate early promoter
    553..1260    +  CDS            mCherry: mCherry is a basic (constitutively fluorescent) red fluorescent protein published in 2004, derived from Discosoma sp.. It is reported to be a very rapidly-maturing monomer with low acid sensitivity.
   1261..1295    +  misc_feature   MCS (fragment): multiple cloning site
   1330..4527    +  CDS            Vcl: VINC_MOUSE - Experimental evidence at protein level: Swiss-Prot protein existence level 1. Actin filament (F-actin)-binding protein involved in cell- matrix adhesion and cell-cell adhesion. Regulates cell-surface E- cadherin expression and potentiates mechanosensing by the E-cadherin complex. May also play important roles in cell morphology and locomotion (By similarity). From Mus musculus (Mouse).
   4546..4629    +  CDS            large T antigen (fragment): large T antigen from SV40 (simian virus 40)
   4652..4773    +  polyA_signal   SV40 poly(A) signal: SV40 polyadenylation signal
   4807..5235    -  rep_origin     f1 ori (sequence partly withheld): f1 bacteriophage origin of replication; arrow indicates direction of (+) strand synthesis
   5262..5366    +  promoter       AmpR promoter: bla
   5368..5725    +  promoter       SV40 promoter: SV40 enhancer and early promoter
   5759..6553    +  CDS            NeoR/KanR: aminoglycoside phosphotransferase from Tn5; aph(3')-II (or nptII); confers resistance to neomycin, kanamycin, and G418 (Geneticin®)
   6574..6726    +  CDS            ble (fragment): BLE_KLEPN - Experimental evidence at protein level: Swiss-Prot protein existence level 1. Binding protein with a strong affinity to the bleomycin family of antibiotics. Binds to CL990; an antimitotic-antibiotic compound. From Klebsiella pneumoniae.
   6785..6832    +  polyA_signal   HSV TK poly(A) signal: herpes simplex virus thymidine kinase polyadenylation signal (Cole and Stacy, 1985)
   6923..6939    -  polyA_signal   bGH poly(A) signal (fragment): bovine growth hormone polyadenylation signal
   7161..7749    +  rep_origin     ori: high-copy-number ColE1/pMB1/pBR322/pUC origin of replication
   7864..7923    +  enhancer       CMV enhancer (fragment): human cytomegalovirus immediate early enhancer
