[The description below was written by a language model from this plasmid's Addgene catalogue record and pLannotate feature annotations shown in this document.]
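Description:
mCherry-Vinculin-23 is a mammalian expression plasmid built on an mCherry C1-style fluorescent protein backbone. It produces vinculin fused at its N terminus to the red fluorescent protein mCherry. The full sequence record is about 7.9 kb. The CMV immediate early enhancer and promoter drive a single open reading frame in which mCherry comes first, followed by a short linker derived from the remnant of the multiple cloning site, then the vinculin coding sequence of roughly 3.2 kb. An SV40 polyadenylation signal terminates the transcript. The "23" in the name probably refers to the linker length between the two proteins, but the record does not say so. The catalogue lists the insert as human VCL, whereas the automated annotation matched the coding sequence best to mouse vinculin. Vinculin is highly conserved between the two species, so this may only reflect the annotation database, and the record does not resolve the discrepancy.

The plasmid is propagated in E. coli from a high-copy ColE1/pUC-type origin, and it also carries an f1 origin. One Tn5 aminoglycoside phosphotransferase gene (NeoR/KanR) provides both selections. A bacterial promoter expresses it for kanamycin resistance in bacteria, and the SV40 enhancer/early promoter with an HSV TK polyadenylation signal expresses it for G418 selection of stable mammalian lines. The short large T antigen, ble and bGH fragments in the table appear to be backbone remnants or annotation artefacts, not functional parts.

Vinculin is an F-actin-binding protein of cell-matrix and cell-cell adhesions. The fusion is intended as a red marker for focal adhesions in fluorescence imaging of transfected cells, with excitation near 587 nm and emission near 610 nm.
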