Addgene plasmid #55159: mCherry-Vinculin-23
Purpose: Localization: Focal Adhesions, Excitation: 587, Emission: 610
Depositing lab: Michael Davidson. Depositing organization: Florida State University, Tallahassee.
Backbone
  Vector backbone: mCherry
  Backbone size w/o insert (bp): 4750
  Vector type: Mammalian Expression
  Selectable markers: Neomycin (select with G418)
Growth in bacteria
  Bacterial resistance: Kanamycin, 50 μg/mL
  Growth temperature: 37°C
  Growth strain: DH5alpha
  Copy number: High Copy
Gene/Insert
  Gene/Insert name: Vinculin
  Species: H. sapiens (human)
  GenBank ID: AAH39174.1
  Entrez Gene: VCL (a.k.a. CMD1W, CMH15, HEL114, MV, MVCL, VINC)
  Promoter: CMV
  Tag / fusion protein: mCherry (N terminal on backbone)
  Cloning method: Unknown
  Sequencing primers: 5′ CMV-F; 3′ SV40pA-R
Terms and licenses: Academic/Nonprofit Terms; Industry Terms: Not Available to Industry
Depositor comments: . Excitation = 587; Emission = 610
How to cite: mCherry-Vinculin-23 was a gift from Michael Davidson (Addgene plasmid # 55159 ; http://n2t.net/addgene:55159 ; RRID:Addgene_55159)
