>Addgene plasmid #55159 | mCherry-Vinculin-23 | addgene partial sequence | sequence record 97779 | mCherry-F 5'-ccccgtaatgcagaagaaga-3'
GGCGAGATCAAGCAGAGGCTGAAGCTGAAGGACGGCGGCCACTACGACGCTGAGGTCAAGACCACCTACA
AGGCCAAGAAGCCCGTGCAGCTGCCCGGCGCCTACAACGTCAACATCAAGTTGGACATCACCTCCCACAA
CGAGGACTACACCATCGTGGAACAGTACGAACGCGCCGAGGGCCGCCACTCCACCGGCGGCATGGACGAG
CTGTACAAGTCCGGACTCAGATCTCGAGCTCAAGCTTCGAATTCGGGAAACTCGAGAACAAAGCTTGAAA
ACGGCCGCATGCCAGTGTTTCATACGCGCACGATCGAGAGCATCCTGGAGCCGGTGGCACAGCAGATCTC
CCACCTGGTGATAATGCACGAGGAGGGCGAGGTGGACGGCAAAGCCATTCCTGACCTCACCGCGCCCGTG
GCCGCCGTGCAGGCGGCCGTCAGCAACCTCGTCCGGGTTGGAAAAGAGACTGTTCAAACCACTGAGGATC
AGATTTTGAAGAGAGATATGCC
